Addgene plasmid #106265: pTS37.13
Purpose: Polycistronic expression of ekivR, luc, esyn1 using P2A
Depositing lab: Vera Meyer. Publication: Polycistronic gene expression in Aspergillus niger. Schuetze T, Meyer V. Microb Cell Fact. 2017 Sep 25;16(1):162. doi: 10.1186/s12934-017-0780-z. PubMed 28946884.
Backbone
  Vector backbone: pVG2.2
  Backbone manufacturer: Meyer et al. 2011 (PMID: 21378046)
  Backbone size w/o insert (bp): 7814
  Vector type: Luciferase, Synthetic Biology
  Selectable markers: pyrG
Growth in bacteria
  Bacterial resistance: Ampicillin, 100 μg/mL
  Growth temperature: 37°C
  Growth strain: DH5alpha
  Growth instructions: Grow for 2 days on agar
  Copy number: High Copy
Gene/Insert
  Gene/Insert name: ekivR-P2A-luc-P2A-esyn1
  Promoter: Tet-On
  Cloning method: Gibson Cloning
  Sequencing primers: 5′ AAAGTCGAGCTCCCCATC; 3′ GCTGACATCGACACCAAC
Terms and licenses: Academic/Nonprofit Terms; Industry Terms: Not Available to Industry
How to cite: pTS37.13 was a gift from Vera Meyer (Addgene plasmid # 106265 ; http://n2t.net/addgene:106265 ; RRID:Addgene_106265)
