[The description below was written by a language model from this plasmid's Addgene catalogue record and pLannotate feature annotations shown in this document.]
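Description:
pTS37.13 is a roughly 20.5 kb fungal expression plasmid built on the pVG2.2 Tet-On backbone and designed for inducible polycistronic gene expression in Aspergillus niger. It is maintained in E. coli through a high-copy ColE1/pUC-type origin and an ampicillin resistance gene. Remnants of a pBluescript-type scaffold are also present: an f1 origin, lacZα and lac promoter fragments, T3 and T7 promoters, and multiple cloning site fragments. Selection in the fungal host relies on the A. niger pyrG gene (orotidine-5'-phosphate decarboxylase), which complements uridine auxotrophy. It is annotated as two adjacent segments, so it may not be a single intact reading frame. No fungal replication origin is annotated.

The plasmid carries both halves of the Tet-On system. A fragment of the Aspergillus nidulans gpdA promoter, with its intron, drives constitutive expression of the rtTA-Advanced transactivator. In the presence of doxycycline or tetracycline, rtTA binds a seven-copy tetO response element located upstream of a second gpdA-derived segment. This activates transcription of a single long open reading frame, which ends at the trpC terminator.

That reading frame encodes three proteins in order: a ketoisovalerate reductase (ekivR, matched to the Beauveria BEA2 reductase), firefly luciferase, and the very large Fusarium oxysporum enniatin synthetase ESYN1. According to the catalogue entry they are separated by P2A peptides. The feature tables do not annotate these, although short gaps lie between the coding regions. P2A causes ribosomal skipping, so separate proteins are released from one transcript. The reductase supplies the hydroxyisovalerate precursor for the nonribosomal peptide synthetase, and luciferase gives a quantitative readout at the middle position. The depositor and repository sequences carry the same features, apart from a small length difference and the annotated f1 ori orientation.
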