Features (pLannotate 1.2.2; 25 found; start..end, strand, type, name):
      1..271     +  protein_bind   tetracycline response element: contains seven copies of the tetracycline operator tetO tetracycline repressor TetR
    341..456     +  intron         gpdA intron: gpdA; intron from the Aspergillus nidulans glyceraldehyde-3-phosphate dehydrogenase gene (Punt et al., 1990)
    503..1846    +  CDS            kivr: BEA2_BEABA - Experimental evidence at protein level: Swiss-Prot protein existence level 1. Ketoisovalerate reductase; part of the gene cluster that mediates the biosynthesis of beauvericin (BEA), a non-ribosomal cyclic hexadepsipeptide that shows antibiotic, antifungal, insecticidal, and cancer cell antiproliferative and antihaptotactic activity (PubMed:18804027, PubMed:19105175, PubMed:27449895). Ketoisovalerate reductase BEA2 catalyzes the NADPH-specific reduction of ketoisovaleric acid to hydroxyisovalerate, a precursor for beauvericin biosynthesis (PubMed:19105175, PubMed:27449895). The no
   1913..2038    +  CDS            LUCI_PHOPY (fragment): Experimental evidence at protein level: Swiss-Prot protein existence level 1. Produces green light with a wavelength of 562 nm. From Photinus pyralis (Common eastern firefly) (Lampyris pyralis).
   2112..3650    +  CDS            LUCI_PHOPY (fragment): Experimental evidence at protein level: Swiss-Prot protein existence level 1. Produces green light with a wavelength of 562 nm. From Photinus pyralis (Common eastern firefly) (Lampyris pyralis).
   3717..13112   +  CDS            ESYN1: ESYN_FUSOX - Also known as ESYN From Fusarium oxysporum (Fusarium vascular wilt).
  13139..13533   +  terminator     trpC terminator (fragment): trpC; transcription terminator from the Aspergillus nidulans trpC gene (Punt et al., 1987)
  14215..15045   +  CDS            pyrG: PYRF_ASPNG - Also known as pyrA. Protein inferred from homology: Swiss-Prot protein existence level 3. From Aspergillus niger.
  15047..15118   +  CDS            pyrG (fragment): PYRF_ASPNG - Also known as pyrA. Protein inferred from homology: Swiss-Prot protein existence level 3. From Aspergillus niger.
  15765..15788   -  misc_feature   MCS (fragment): pBluescript multiple cloning site
  15797..15815   -  promoter       T7 promoter: promoter for bacteriophage T7 RNA polymerase
  15823..15978   +  CDS            lacZα (fragment): LacZα fragment of β-galactosidase; lacZ fragment
  15983..16411   +  rep_origin     f1 ori (sequence partly withheld): f1 bacteriophage origin of replication; arrow indicates direction of (+) strand synthesis
  16464..16568   +  promoter       AmpR promoter: bla
  16569..17429   +  CDS            AmpR: β-lactamase; bla; confers resistance to ampicillin, carbenicillin, and related antibiotics
  17600..18188   +  rep_origin     ori: high-copy-number ColE1/pMB1/pBR322/pUC origin of replication
  18371..18463   +  CDS            lacI (fragment): lac repressor; lacI; The lac repressor binds to the lac operator to inhibit transcription in E. coli. This inhibition can be relieved by adding lactose or isopropyl-β-D-thiogalactopyranoside (IPTG).
  18476..18497   +  protein_bind   CAP binding site: CAP binding activates transcription in the presence of cAMP. E. coli catabolite activator protein
  18512..18542   +  promoter       lac promoter: promoter for the E. coli lac operon
  18546..18568   +  protein_bind   lac operator (fragment): The lac repressor binds to the lac operator to inhibit transcription in E. coli. This inhibition can be relieved by adding lactose or isopropyl-β-D-thiogalactopyranoside (IPTG). lac repressor encoded by lacI
  18611..18629   +  promoter       T3 promoter: promoter for bacteriophage T3 RNA polymerase
  18642..18683   -  misc_feature   MCS (fragment): pBluescript multiple cloning site
  18683..19190   +  promoter       gpdA promoter (fragment): gpdA; promoter from the Aspergillus nidulans glyceraldehyde-3-phosphate dehydrogenase gene (Punt et al., 1990)
  19239..19354   +  intron         gpdA intron: gpdA; intron from the Aspergillus nidulans glyceraldehyde-3-phosphate dehydrogenase gene (Punt et al., 1990)
  19372..20118   +  CDS            rtTA-Advanced: improved tetracycline-controlled transactivator In the Tet-On® system, rtTA-Advanced binds to the Tet-responsive element and stimulates transcription only in the presence of tetracycline or doxycycline.
>Addgene plasmid #106265 | pTS37.13 | depositor full sequence | sequence record 201151 | Full Sequence
TCCCTATCAGTGATAGAGAAAAGTGAAAGTCGAGTTTACCACTCCCTATCAGTGATAGAGAAAAGTGAAA
GTCGAGTTTACCACTCCCTATCAGTGATAGAGAAAAGTGAAAGTCGAGTTTACCACTCCCTATCAGTGAT
AGAGAAAAGTGAAAGTCGAGTTTACCACTCCCTATCAGTGATAGAGAAAAGTGAAAGTCGAGTTTACCAC
TCCCTATCAGTGATAGAGAAAAGTGAAAGTCGAGTTTACCACTCCCTATCAGTGATAGAGAAAAGTGAAA
GTCGAGCTCCCCATCTTCAGTATATTCATCTTCCCATCCAAGAACCTTTATTTCCCCTAAGTAAGTACTT
TGCTACATCCATACTCCATCCTTCCCATCCCTTATTCCTTTGAACCTTTCAGTTCGAGCTTTCCCACTTC
ATCGCAGCTTGACTAACAGCTACCCCGCTTGAGCAGACATCACCGTTTAAACACCATGGAAAAGCCTGTG
GCCTCACAAGTCCACCCCAGCTGGCTAACAGCTCTTCTACCTGAATCCAGAATACCCCCCAAGCTGTTTG
CCTGGTCCTCAGCCAACATCCGCCCAGCAAGCTCCTCCAAGCTCGGAGGCTCTGCCACCAACATCCACCA
TGCAGAGTGTTCACATCCAACCCCAAACTCCACAGCAAGCTCTGAGCAGCGCATCTTCATCGTTGGTCCC
GGCAACATAGGTAGGCTCTACGCAAGCCACATGGTCCGCCGCCCAAATCCCCTCCCCATCACTCTCGTCG
TCCCCAGAAAGGAACTCCTATCGCAATGGGCAGGCTGTGAAGGCGTGGGCCTTATAGACCCGGGTCGCGG
CAAGGTCCTCAAAAGCAAGCGCTTCACCGTCGAGTGGTGGACGGAGACTAGACCACAGTATGGTCCTGTG
AGAGAGGTGGCAGACGGAAAGAAGCTGCGCAACGTGTTCATATCCACAAAGGCATCCGCTGGGCTGGCCG
AGGCAGATCGTCTTCGTCGGTATTTGGGCAAGTGTAGTTCTGTCGTCTTTGCGCAGAACGGAGTATGCAA
GCTGTGGCCTCCTCATGGGCCGTTATACGTCGCCGGTCGATACCCTCCTGGTGATGCTCCTACCTTCTCA
TCCTGCGTCGTGAATCATGGCGTTGCATCAGCGGGGCCTTTTCTGAGCATTCACGCAGCTCCGGCAGATG
CATCCATCGGACCTGTCCTCTGGCCTTCCCATCCGATGCCGCACAAGAAACCCCTGAACGACTTCTTCAC
AAGATACATTGCTACTACACCCTTCCTAAACACAAAGCAAGTTTCCTCTGGTGAGCTCTGGCTTATTCAG
CTGGAGAAACTTGTTACCAATGCCGCCATCAACCCCCTCACAGCTTTGCTACGCTGCAAAACGGGACAGC
TGTTCACAACCCATGACCCCACAGACCCTCTTACGCGCGTGCTGGACAGGTTGCTATGGCAGGCCAGCGC
CGTGATTCAGGGTCTTATCAACCACGACGCGAGTGTCGACATCGTCGCTTCCTACGCCGAGCACCTCCAC
CAGACCGAACCAAGCAGCGACTCAAGCCTTGTCGCAGTACGGACCAAGTTAACAGAGCGGTTCTCCCAGC
CTACCTTGAGAGCGAAGCTATTCGCCTTTGGTCGCAAGATATACGAGCATCGCAGCTCGATGCTTCAGGA
TGTTGAGGCCGGCAGGAAAACGGAGATAAGAGATTTCAACGGGTGGGTTGTGGATATGGCGAGTTTTCTG
GGGACGGGGCTGAATGTGAGCGTGCATCAGAGTTTGATTGTGCTGATTGAACGCGGTGAGGTTTTGAACA
AGGATGAGTTGGCTAGGAGGACATTAGGCTCCGGCGCCACCAACTTCTCCCTCCTGAAGCAGGCCGGTGA
CGTCGAGGAGAACCCCGGCCCCATGGAGGACGCCAAGAACATCAAGAAGGGCCCCGCCCCCTTCTACCCC
CTCGAGGACGGCACCGCCGGCGAGCAGCTCCACAAGGCCATGAAGCGCTACGCCCTCGTCCCCGGCACCA
TCGCCTTCGTAGGTTTCCTCCAGCTCTCGCCTCCAGCACCCGAGGCACATCTCGGGCATCTTCACAACAA
CAGACACTGACATCTCATTCTCACAGACCGACGCCCACATCGAGGTCAACATCACCTACGCCGAGTACTT
CGAGATGTCCGTCCGCCTCGCCGAGGCCATGAAGCGCTACGGCCTCAACACCAACCACCGCATCGTCGTC
TGCTCCGAGAACTCCCTCCAGTTCTTCATGCCCGTCCTCGGCGCCCTCTTCATCGGCGTCGCCGTCGCCC
CCGCCAACGACATCTACAACGAGCGCGAGCTCCTCAACTCCATGAACATCTCCCAGCCCACCGTCGTCTT
CGTCTCCAAGAAGGGCCTCCAGAAGATCCTCAACGTCCAGAAGAAGCTCCCCATCATCCAGAAGATCATC
ATCATGGACTCCAAGACCGACTACCAGGGCTTCCAGTCCATGTACACCTTCGTCACCTCCCACCTCCCCC
CCGGCTTCAACGAGTACGACTTCGTCCCCGAGTCCTTCGACCGCGACAAGACCATCGCCCTCATCATGAA
CTCCTCCGGCTCCACCGGCCTCCCCAAGGGCGTCGCCCTCCCCCACCGCACCGCCTGCGTCCGCTTCTCC
CACGCCCGCGACCCCATCTTCGGCAACCAGATCATCCCCGACACCGCCATCCTCTCCGTCGTCCCCTTCC
ACCACGGCTTCGGCATGTTCACCACCCTCGGCTACCTCATCTGCGGCTTCCGCGTCGTCCTCATGTACCG
CTTCGAGGAGGAGCTCTTCCTCCGCTCCCTCCAGGACTACAAGATCCAGTCCGCCCTCCTCGTCCCCACC
CTCTTCTCCTTCTTCGCCAAGTCCACCCTCATCGACAAGTACGACCTCTCCAACCTCCACGAGATCGCCT
CCGGCGGCGCCCCCCTCTCCAAGGAGGTCGGCGAGGCCGTCGCCAAGCGCTTCCACCTCCCCGGCATCCG
CCAGGGCTACGGCCTCACCGAGACCACCTCCGCCATCCTCATCACCCCCGAGGGCGACGACAAGCCCGGC
GCCGTCGGCAAGGTCGTCCCCTTCTTCGAGGCCAAGGTCGTCGACCTCGACACCGGCAAGACCCTCGGCG
TCAACCAGCGCGGCGAGCTCTGCGTCCGCGGCCCCATGATCATGTCCGGCTACGTCAACAACCCCGAGGC
CACCAACGCCCTCATCGACAAGGACGGCTGGCTCCACTCCGGCGACATCGCCTACTGGGACGAGGACGAG
CACTTCTTCATCGTCGACCGCCTCAAGTCCCTCATCAAGTACAAGGGCTACCAGGTCGCCCCCGCCGAGC
TCGAGTCCATCCTCCTCCAGCACCCCAACATCTTCGACGCCGGCGTCGCCGGCCTCCCCGACGACGACGC
CGGCGAGCTCCCCGCCGCCGTCGTCGTCCTCGAGCACGGCAAGACCATGACCGAGAAGGAGATCGTCGAC
TACGTCGCCTCCCAGGTCACCACCGCCAAGAAGCTCCGCGGCGGCGTCGTCTTCGTCGACGAGGTCCCCA
AGGGCCTCACCGGCAAGCTCGACGCCCGCAAGATCCGCGAGATCCTCATCAAGGCCAAGAAGGGCGGCAA
GTCCAAGCTCGGCTCCGGCGCCACCAACTTCTCCCTCCTGAAGCAGGCCGGTGACGTCGAGGAGAACCCC
GGCCCCATGTCACTCCACACCCCAAGTGACGGTCAACAAGACCCAGCGTTAGCCTCCAAAACCCTCTGTG
AGCAAATCTCGCGAGCCCTCGGCCTCGGCCAGGACAAGATTGAGAATATCTTCCCAGGGACACCCTTCCA
GCGGGACGTCATAGACTGCGCCGCAGACGACAAGCAGCGCGCCGTGGGCCACGCTGTCTTTGAAATTCCC
AAAGATATAGACGCGGCCCGCCTGGCGGCTGCGTGGAAGGAGACCGTGCTTCACACCCCTGCTCTGCGGA
CCTGCACGTTTACGTCCAAATCTGGGGATGTGCTTCAGGTGGTCCTGAGAGATAGCTTTGTCTTTTCGTG
GATGTCTGGGCCGTCTGTGGATCTTAAGGAGGCGGTTGTGCAAGACGAGGCTGCTGCTGCTTTGGCTGGC
CCGCGCTGTAACCGCTTCGTCCTTCTTGAGGACCCTGATACAAAGGAACGTCAGCTCATCTGGACGTTCA
GCCATGCTCTCGTTGATAGTACCTTCCAGGAACGTATCCTTCGACGAGTCCTCAAAGCTTACAAGGATGC
CAATGACGAACATCCTCGCCAGTTCGAGACACCAGATTCTTCCCAGGCCACGCCCGAGGAGGATTTACAG
CCCAATCCATCCAAGATGCTCAAGATCCCTCAAGCCGCAGATATGGACCGTGCTGTTGAGTTTTGGAAGG
ATCATCTAAGTGGCCTGAATGCTTCTGCCTTCCCGCATTTGTCCTCTCATCTGTCTATGCCACATCCAGA
TGCCAAGGCAGAGCATAGAATCTCCTACTCGTCTTCAGCACAGCAAAAAATGTCCAGTGCTACTATTTGC
CGAACTGCCCTGGCAATTCTGTTATCTCGTTATACGCACTCTCCTGAAGCACTCTTTGGCATTGTAACTG
AGCAAACTCCTCTACTGGAGGAGCAACTCATGCTTGATGGCCCAACACGTACAGTCGTACCAATCCGCGT
ATCCTGTGCTTCTGAACAGTCAGTGTCAGATATCATGAGCACGATTGACTCCTACGATCAGACCATGCGG
CAGTTTGCCCACGCTGGTCTTCGCAACATCGCCAGTGCTGGAGACGATGAATCTGCCGCCTGCGGGTTCC
AGACCGTTCTCTTGGTCTCAGATGGAGACGCCCAGCCAGCATCTACTTGGGAAATTCTCAAGAAAACTGA
AGAGCCTGAGGGTTTCATCCCCTGTACGAACCGTGCTCTGCTTCTAAGTTGCCAGATGACCAGCTCTGGA
GCACACCTAACCGCCAGATACGACCAGAGTATCATCGACGCTGAGCAAATGGCCCGACTCCTGCGACAAC
TAGGCCATCTGATCCAAAATCTTCAAACCTCCACAGATCTACCCGTGGAAAAGGTGGACATGATGACGCA
AGAAGACTGGTTAGAGATTGAGAGGTGGAACTCAGACTCCATCGACGCACAAGACACGCTTATCCACAGC
GAGATGTTGAAGTGGACTTCTCAGTCGCCTAACAAAGCTGCCGTCGCCGCGTGGGATGGAGAGTGGACGT
ATGCTGAGCTGGACAATGTATCTTCGCGCCTGGCTCAGCATATCAACTCTATTGACCTGGGCAAGGAGCA
CGCGATAGTACCCATCTACTTTGAGAAATCGAAATGGGTCGTTGCTTCGATGCTGGCTGTGCTCAAGGCT
GGCCATGCGTTTACTCTCATTGACCCCAGTGATCCACCAGCTCGAACAGCACAGGTCGTGCAGCAAACCT
CTGCGACAGTTGCTCTTACTTCCAAGCTCCATCGCGAGACTGTTCAATCAACTGTCGGGCGCTGCATTGT
TGTCGACGAAGAGTTTGTCAAATCCCTCCCCCAGTCCAGCGAACTCTCAGCGTCTGTAAAGGCACATGAC
CTGGCATATGTCATCTTCACCTCGGGCAGCACAGGCATTCCAAAGGGAATCATGATTGAGCACCGCTCAT
TTTCATCCTGCGCCATCAAATTCGGTCCCGCGCTTGGAATAACCTCCGACACACGCGCTCTTCAGTTTGG
ATCTCATGCCTTTGGCGCGTGTATCCTCGAGATCATGACGACGCTCATCCACGGAGGCTGTGTCTGTATC
CCCTCTGACGATGACCGCATGAACAACGTCCTTGAGTTCATCAACCGGACTAACGTCAACTGGGTCATGG
CAACGCCTTCGTACATGGGGACATTCCAGCCAGAGGTTGTTCCTGGTTTGAAGACCTTGGTATTGGTAGG
TGAGCAGATGTCTGCTTCTGTGAATGAGGTCTGGGCTCCTCGTGTTCAACTCCTGAACGGTTACGGACAG
AGCGAGAGTTCTTCTATCTGCTGCGTAGCCAAGATCAGCCCTGGTTCATCTGAGCCAAACAATATTGGCC
ACGCAGTAGGCGCACATTCTTGGATCGTTGACCCTGAGGATCCCAATCGCTTGGCTCCCATCGGTGCCGT
TGGCGAGCTGGTCATCGAGAGTGCAGGTATCGCACGCGATTACATCGTTGCGCCAACTCAGGATAAGTCT
CCTTTCATTAAGACTGCTCCTACGTGGTATCCGGCCAAGCAGCTCCCGGACGGCTTCAAGATCTACAGAA
CAGGCGATCTTGCATGCTACGCATCTGATGGCAGTATAGTGTGCCTTGGCCGTATGGACTCCCAGGTCAA
GATCAGAGGACAGCGTGTTGAGCTGGGTGCAGTGGAGACTCATCTTCGACAGCAGATGCCTGATGATATG
ACCATCGTTGTTGAAGCTGTCAAGTTCTCTGATTCCTCCAGTACTACAGTTTTGACAGCCTTCTTGATTG
GTGCAGGGGAGAAGAACAGTCATATCTTGGACCAGCGTGCTACAAGGGAGATCAATGCCAAGATGGAGCA
AGTTCTTCCTCGCCATTCCATCCCCGCGTTCTACATCTCTATGAACAACCTCCCCCAAACAGCCACTGGT
AAGGTCGATCGACGAAAACTTCGTATCATGGGTAGCAAGATACTGAGCCAAAAGACGCATTCCACCCCAT
CTCAGCAGAGTCAGGCCGCCATCTCATCTGGAACCGACACAGAGACCAAGCTGGAGAGCATCTGGATCAC
AAGCTTGGACCTCGAGCCCGGCTCTGCAAACATGTCAGCTACATTCTTCGAGATGGGCGGAAACTCCATC
ATCGCAATCAAGATGGTCAACATGGCGCGCTCCAATGGCATAGAGCTTAAGGTCTCGGACATTTACCAGA
ACCCCACGCTCGCTGGTCTCAAGGCTATTGTCATTGGTACTTCGCTGCCATACAGCCTTATTCCCAAGGT
TACCCGCCAAGGCCCTGTTAGCGAGCAGTCTTATGCGCAAAACAGAATGTGGTTCCTGGATCAGTTGTCT
GAGGGTGCTTCATGGTATCTGATTCCTTTCGCTGTGCGCATGCGAGGTCCGGTGGATGTTGATGCGTTGA
CGCGTGCTTTGCTCGCTCTTGAACAGCGTCATGAGACACTACGAACTACATTTGAGAACCAAGATGGTGT
TGGAGTCCAGATCATCCATGATAGACTCTCCAAAGAGCTACAAGTCATCGATGCCTTGGATGGTGACGAG
GGTGGTCTCAAGACACTCTACAAAGTAGAGACCACCACATTCGACATCACATCCGAAGCAGGCTGGAGCT
CAACCCTCATCCGCCTCGGCAAAGACGATCACATTCTGTCTATCGTCATGCACCACATCATCTCCGACGG
CTGGTCCATCGACGTTCTCCGCCGCGAACTCATCCAACTCTACGCCGCCGCTCTGCAGGGCAAGGATCCT
TCCTCCGCACTAACCCCCCTACCCATCCAGTACAGCGACTTCGCCGTGTGGCAGAAGCAGGAGGCCCAAG
CAGCTGAGCACGAGAGGCAGCTCCAGTACTGGAAGAAGCAACTCGCAGATAGTTCACCTGCCAAGATCCC
TACCGACTTCCCCCGTCCAGATCTCCTGTCCGGTGACGCAGGCGTTGTGCCCGTTGCCATCGACGGCGAG
CTGTATCAGAAACTAAGGGGCTTCTGCAACAAGCACAACAGCACTGCCTTCTCCATCCTGCTCGCTGCTT
TCCGCGCGGCGCATTACCGTCTCACAGCCGTTGACGACGCCGTGATCGGCATCCCCATTGCAAACCGTAA
CCGCTGGGAGCTGGAGAACATGATTGGTTTCTTTGTCAACACGCAGTGTATGCGCATCGCCGTTGACGAG
ACGGATACATTTGAGAGTCTGGTGCGCCAGGTCAGATCTACCACTACAGCTGCGTTTGCGCACGAGGATG
TCCCCTTCGAGCGTGTCGTTTCAGCGCTTCAGCCTGGCCATAGAGATCTCTCGCGAACACCGCTGGCACA
GATAATGTTTGCTGTTCACTCGCAGAAGGACCTTGGACGTTTCGAGCTGGAGGGTATCCAGTCTGAGCCT
ATCGCCAGCAAGGCCTACACCAGATTCGATGTCGAGTTCCATCTGTTCCAACAGGCAGACGGACTGAAGG
GCAGTTGCAACTTTGCCACAGATCTCTTCAAGCCCGAAACTATCCAGAATGTTGTCAGCGTGTTTTTCCA
GATTCTACGCCATGGCCTTGACCAGCCTGAGACGTGTATCTCGGTTCTTCCACTGACTGATGGAGTCGAG
GAGCTTCGCAGGTTGGATCTGCTGGAAATCAAGAGGACTAACTACCCTCGCGATTCGAGCGTGGTAGATG
TCTTCCGCGAACAAGCTGCCGCCAACCCAGAGGTTATCGCTGTTACCGACTCATCTTCTCGTCTGACTTA
TGCAGAGCTGGACAATAAGTCTGAGCTGCTCTCACGATGGCTTCGACGACGTAACTTGACGCCAGAGACG
CTGGTCAGTGTTCTTGCTCCCCGGTCTTGCGAGACTATCGTTGCCTATGTTGGTATCCTCAAGGCGAACC
TGGCGTATCTTCCTCTTGACGTGAGGTCCCCGGTGACTCGTATGAAGGACATCTTGTCGAGCGTGTCTGG
AAACACCATAGTTCTTATGGGCTCTGGGGTAGAGGATCCTGGCTTTGACTTACCGCAACTAGAGCTCGTA
CGCATCACCGACACTTTCGATGAGACCATCGAGGACGTGCAAGACTCTCCCCAACCGTCTGCCACAAGCC
TCGCCTACGTCGTCTTCACATCCGGTTCAACTGGTAAACCCAAGGGCGTCATGATCGAGCACCGGGCCAT
TGTGCGTCTCGTCAAGAGTGACAACTTTCCTGGCTTCCCCTCCCCCGCTCGCATGTCAAATGTCTTCAAC
CCTGCCTTCGACGGAGCCATCTGGGAGATCAACTGGATGCTCCTGAACGGCGGAACAGTCGTCTGCATCG
ACTACCTGACCACCCTGGACGGCAAAGAGCTCGCTGCTGTGTTCGCCAAAGAGCGCGTCAACGCCGCCTT
CTTCGCACCTGCGATGCTCAAGCTTTACCTCGTTGATGCGCGCGAGGCTTTGAAGAATCTTGACTTCCTT
ATTGTTGGAGGTGAGAGGTTCGATACCAAGGAAGCCGTGGAGGCCATGCCGCTTGTGAGAGGCAAGATTG
CCAATATCTATGGTCCGACTGAGGCTGGAATAATCAGCACGTGCTATAACATCCCCAAGGATGAGGCTTA
CACCAATGGTGTTCCCATTGGTGGAAGTATCTACAACTCTGGTGCCTACGTCATGGATCCTAACCAGCAA
CTTGTCGGCCTTGGCGTCATGGGAGAGCTTGTTGTTACCGGAGACGGTGTTGGTCGAGGCTACACTAACC
CCGAGCTCAACAAGAACCGCTTCATCGACATCACCATCGAGGGCAAGACTTTCAAGGCTTACCGTACTGG
TGACCGGATGCGTGCACGAGTAGGCGACGGTCTCCTTGAGTTCTTCGGCCGCATGGACAACCAGTTCAAG
ATCCGCGGCAACCGTATCGAAGCAGGGGAAGTTGAGTCTGCCATGCTCAGCCTCAAGAATGTCCTTAACG
CCGCCATTGTCGTCCGCGGGGGCGGAGAAGATGAAGGGCCACTCGAGATGGTCGGATTCATCGTCGCGGA
CGACAAGAATGATACCACGGAGGAGGAAGAGACAGGCAACCAAGTTGAGGGCTGGCAGGACCATTTCGAG
AGTGGTATGTACTCGGATATCAGCACCGCCGTGGACCAATCTGCCATTGGAAACGACTTTAAGGGCTGGA
CTTCTATGTACGATGGTAAGGATATCGACAAGGGCGAGATGCAGGAGTGGTTGGACGACGCTATTCACAC
CCTGCATAACGGCCAGATCCCTCGCGATGTCCTCGAGATCGGTACCGGTAGTGGTATGATCCTGTTCAAC
CTCAACCCGGGCCTCAACAGCTACGTTGGTCTTGATCCATCCAAGTCAGCAGTCGAGTTCGTCAACAGAG
CCGTCGAGTCCTCTCCCAAGTTCGCAGGAAAAGCCAAGGTCCACGTCGGCATGGCCACAGACGTCAACAA
ACTCGGCGAAGTACACCCCGATCTCGTGGTCTTCAACTCCGTTGTTCAATACTTCCCCACACCCGAGTAT
CTCGCCGAGGTCATCGATGGCCTCATTGCCATCCCCAGCGTCAAGCGCATCTTCCTTGGCGATATCAGAT
CATATGCTACCAACGGACACTTCCTCGCCGCACGCGCCATCCACACGCTCGGCACCAATAACAACGCCAC
CAAGGATAGGGTGCGCCAGAAGATCCAGGAGCTGGAGGATCGAGAGGAAGAGTTTCTCGTTGAGCCTGCC
TTCTTCACCACTCTGAAGGAGCGACGTCCAGATGTTGTCAAGCATGTTGAGATCATCCCCAAGAACATGA
AGGCCACCAACGAACTCAGCGCCTATCGCTACACGGCTGTTGTGCATCTGCGGGATGAAACGGACGAACC
TGTGTATCATATTGAGAAGGATAGCTGGGTTGACTTTGAGGCGAAGCAGATGGACAAGACGGCTCTTCTT
GACCACCTGCGCCTCTCCAAGGATGCTATGAGTGTGGCGGTTAGCAACATCACCTACGCCCACACTGCCT
TTGAACGTCGTATCGTTGAGTCTCTCGATGAGGATAGCAAGGATGACACCAAGGGTACACTCGATGGTGC
AGCCTGGCTCTCAGCAGTTCGCTCCGAAGCCGAAAACCGCGCCTCACTCACCGTCCCCGACATCCTGGAG
ATCGCCAAAGAGGCTGGTTTCCGAGTTGAAGTCAGCGCTGCTCGCCAGTGGTCCCAAAGTGGTGCTTTAG
ACGCAGTCTTCCACCACTTTCCACCCTCCAGCACTGACCGCACTCTAATCCAGTTCCCCACGGACAACGA
GCTTCGATCATCACTCACCCTCGCCAACCGCCCTCTCCAGAAGCTGCAGCGCCGTCGTGCCGCTCTGCAA
GTCCGCGAGAAGCTCCAGACGCTGGTCCCGTCTTACATGGTTCCTCCGAATATCGTGGTGCTGGACACGA
TGCCTCTCAATACTAACGGCAAGATCGACAGAAAGGAGCTTACGCGTAGAGCACGAACACTGCCGAAGCA
GCAGACTGCGGCGCCTGTGCCGGACTTCCCTATCTCTGATATCGAGATCACGCTGTGCGAGGAGGCAACT
GAGGTCTTTGGAATGAAGGTTGAAATCAGCGATCACTTCTTCCAGCTCGGCGGTCACTCTCTCCTCGCTA
CGAAACTCATTTCTCGCATCCAGCACCGTCTCCATGTGCGGGTTACTGTGAAGGACGTATTCGACAGCCC
TGTCTTTGCCGATCTGGCAGTCATCATCCGTCAAGGACTTGCTATGCAGAACCCTGTTGCTGAAGGACAG
GACAAGCAAGGCTGGTCCTCGAGAGTTGCCCCTCGTACAGAAGTCGAGAAGATGCTGTGCGAGGAGTTCG
CAGCTGGTCTTGGTGTCCCGGTTGGTATCACTGACAACTTCTTCGATCTCGGTGGTCACTCGCTCATGGC
TACTAAGCTAGCTGTGCGAATTGGCCGTCGCCTTGATACCGCCATCACAGTCAAGGACATCTTCGACTAC
CCTGTGCTTTTCCAATTGGCGAAGAAGTTGGAGTCTTCGCATTCCAAGAGCTACGAGGAGTCTGGCGACG
ATATCCAGATGGCCGATTACACTGCATTCCAGCTCCTCGATCTGGAAGACCCCCAAGACTTTGTTCAGTC
CCAGATTCGGCCTCAACTGGACTCCTGCTACGGCACCATCCAGGATGTCTACCCGTCTACGCAGATGCAA
AAGGCCTTCCTCTTCGATCCCACGACCGGCGAGCCCCGAGGTCTTGTGCCTTTCTATATCGACTTCCCCA
GCAATGCAGATGCCGAGACCCTCACCAAGGCTATCGGAGCTCTAGTTGACAAGCTCGATATGTTCAGAAC
TGTCTTCCTGGAGGCCGCAGGCGATCTGTACCAAGTTGTCGTTGAGCACCTCAACTTGCCTATTGAGACC
ATCGAGACTGAGAAGAACGTCAACACTGCAACCGGTGACTACCTGGATGTTCATGGAAAGGACCCTGTCC
GTCTAGGCCACCCGTGCATCCAATTCGCCATCCTGAAGACTGCCTCCTCTGTACGTGTTCTCCTGCGAAT
GTCCCACGCTCTGTATGATGGTTTGAGTTTTGAGTACATCGTCCGTGGTCTCCACGTTCTCTACAGCGGT
AGAAACCTCCCCCCACCAACACAGTTTGCGCGATACATGCAGTATGCTGCACACAGTCGTGAAGAAGGTT
ATCCCTTCTGGCGCGAGGTTCTGCAGAACGCGCCCATGACAGTTCTACACGACACCAATAACGGTATGTC
TGAGCAAGAGATGCCAGCCTCCAAGGCGGTACACCTGTCAGAGGTCGTCAACGTTCCAGCGCAAGCTATT
CGAAACAGTACCAACACCCAAGCGACCGTCTTCAACACCGCCTGTGCCCTTGTCCTAGCCAAGGAATCCG
GCTCACAGGATGTCGTCTTCGGCCGTATTGTCTCTGGTCGACAAGGTCTACCAGTCGTCTGGCAGGACAT
CATCGGCCCCTGCACAAACGCCGTGCCCGTCCACGCACGCGTCGACGATGGAAACCCCCAACGCATCATC
CGCGACCTACGCGACCAATACCTCCGCACTCTGCCCTTCGAATCGCTTGGCTTCGAGGAAATCAAGCGTA
ACTGCACGGACTGGCCCGAAGAATTGACCAACTTCTCTGTCTGCGTGACGTACCACAACTTCGAGTACCA
CCCCGAGAGCGAAGTTGACAACCAAAAGGTTGAGATGGGAGTTTTGGCAAAGTATGTTGAGTTGAGTGAA
AACGAGCCGCTGTACGATCTTGCTATTGCGGGAGAGGTTGAGGCGGATGGAGTTAACCTGAAGGTCACTG
TTGTTGCAAAGGCAAGGCTTTACAATGAGGCGAGGATTAGACATGTGCTTGAGGAAGTTTGCAAAACTTT
CAATGGTTTGAACGAGGCTTTGTAAGTTTAAACAGTAGATGCCGACCGGGATCCACTTAACGTTACTGAA
ATCATCAAACAGCTTGACGAATCTGGATATAAGATCGTTGGTGTCGATGTCAGCTCCGGAGTTGAGACAA
ATGGTGTTCAGGATCTCGATAAGATACGTTCATTTGTCCAAGCAGCAAAGAGTGCCTTCTAGTGATTTAA
TAGCTCCATGTCAACAAGAATAAAACGCGTTTCGGGTTTACCTCTTCCAGATACAGCTCATCTGCAATGC
ATTAATGCATTGGACCTCGCAACCCTAGTACGCCCTTCAGGCTCCGGCGAAGCAGAAGAATAGCTTAGCA
GAGTCTATTTTCATTTTCGGGAGACGAGATCAAGCAGATCAACGGTCGTCAAGAGACCTACGAGACTGAG
GAATCCGCTCTTGGCTCCACGCGGGCGCGCCTCGGTCGCTCACTGTTCCTTTACGGATATGTGTACTCCG
GCAAGCCGCGGGGTCGCGGTCGTTTGTACGGCAGCTTCTACTTGCTTGCACAGGGAGCTCTCTGGGGCTT
GACGTCTTTTGGAGTTGCGAGGGAGTTGATTTCCTACTTCTAAGTTTGGACTGAATCCGTGGTGTGATTG
AGGTGATTGGCGATGTTTGGCTATACCAGCTATATGTAATAATCTCTACTGTATACTACTATTCAACGCA
TTTTACTATGCGTGCTGCTAGGGTCGGCAATGACAATGGCAATCTGACTGACGTGGTCTATTTCTCCATG
TGCAGCAGGGAATACGAGCTCCAATGGACCTCGGGAGTGGCACAGTCAATGGCAAGGAAACTCCGCCTTT
GCAGGTGTGGCTGAACCCCACGGGTCGGAGGCGGAGCAATCCACCCCCGATGTGGCTGGTGCGTGGAGGG
GCTCGCGATGATTTTACTGAGCTTGCTTTTCTTGTCGACATTGAACATTGTCCTTGGTCTTCCTTCAGAT
TTAAGGGTCAGTCACTGCTACATTTCTCAGTAGTATCCGCGCACGTCTCTGGATTTACGAATCAGGGTCC
ACCAGTCGAAACTTCGAACTACTCTCATTATACAATCCTCTTTCCATTCCCGCATTAACCCCTCCATCAA
CACCATGTCCTCCAAGTCGCAATTGACCTACACTGCCCGTGCCAGCAAGCATCCCAATGCTCTGGCGAAG
AGGCTGTTCGAGATTGCCGAGGCCAAGAAGACCAATGTGACTGTCTCGGCTGACGTTACCACCACTAAGG
AGCTACTAGATCTTGCTGACCGTAGGCCGACCCGCTACTCTGCCTGATTATGCTGCATGCAAACTTATTA
ACGGTGATACCGGACTGCAGGTCTCGGTCCCTACATTGCCGTGATCAAAACCCACATCGATATCCTCTCT
GATTTCAGCAACGAGACCATTGAGGGACTTAAGGCTCTCGCGCAGAAGCACAACTTTCTCATCTTCGAGG
ACCGCAAGTTCATTGACATCGGCAACACGGTCCAGAAGCAATACCACGGCGGTACCCTCCGTATCTCGGA
ATGGGCCCACATCATCAACTGCAGCATTCTCCCTGGTGAGGGTATCGTCGAGGCTCTCGCTCAGACGGCG
TCTGCACCGGACTTCGCCTACGGCCCCGAACGCGGTCTGTTGATCTTGGCAGAGATGACCTCTAAGGGCT
CCTTGGCTACCGGCCAGTACACTACTTCCTCGGTCGATTATGCCCGGAAATACAAGAACTTCGTTATGGG
ATTCGTGTCGACGCGCGCGTTGGGTGAGGTGCAGTCGGAAGTCAGCTCTCCTTCGGATGAGGAGGACTTT
GTGGTCTTCACGACTGGTGTGAACATTTCTTCCAAGGGAGATAAGCTTGGTCAGCAGTACCAGACGCCCG
GATCGGCTATCGGCCGGGGTGCTGACTTCATTATCGCGGGTCGCGGTATCTACGCCGCGCCGGATCGATC
CGGTGCAGGCTGCGCAACAGTATCAGAAGGAGGGGTGGGAAGCCTACCTGGCCCGTGTCGGCGGAAACTA
ATACTATAAAAGGAGGATCGAAGTTCTGATGGTTATGAATGATATAGAAATGCAACTTGCCGCAACGGAT
ACGGAAGCGGAAACGGACCAATGTCGAGCACGGGTAGTCAGACTGCGGCATCGGATGTCCAAACGGTATT
GATCCTGCAGGCTACTATGGTGTGGCACAAGGATCAATGCGGTACGACGATTTGATGCAGATAAGCAGGC
TGCGAAGTAGTAACTCTTGCGTAGAGAAAATGGCGACGGGTGGGCTGATAAGGGCGGTGATAAGCTTAAT
TGTCATCGCAGATAAGCACTGCTGTCTTGCATCCAAGTCAGCGTCAGCAGAAATACGGGACTTCCGAAAG
TATATGGCAAAATTAAAGAACTTGACTCTCCAGCAATGTTTTGCCCTGACCGTCGCTAAAACGTTACTAC
CCCTATACCCGTCTGTTTGTCCCAGCCCGAGGCATTAGGTCTGACTGACAGCACGGCGCCATGCGGGCTT
GGGACGCCATGTCCGTCGCGTGATAAGGGTTGATCCATGCAGCTACTATCCTTCCATCGTTCCATTCCCA
TCCTTGTCCTATCTCCATCCTTGAAACTTTACTAGTTTAGTTGGATGCTCGAGCTTGCTCTCGGCTACTC
CGTCGGCGCGCCTTGCGGCCGCCACCGCGGTGGAGCTCCAATTCGCCCTATAGTGAGTCGTATTACGCGC
GCTCACTGGCCGTCGTTTTACAACGTCGTGACTGGGAAAACCCTGGCGTTACCCAACTTAATCGCCTTGC
AGCACATCCCCCTTTCGCCAGCTGGCGTAATAGCGAAGAGGCCCGCACCGATCGCCCTTCCCAACAGTTG
CGCAGCCTGAATGGCGAATGGG
[124 nt withheld, positions 15983-16106]
C
[91 nt withheld, positions 16108-16198]
A
[49 nt withheld, positions 16200-16248]
CCTTTGACGTTGGAGTCCACGTTCTTT
[37 nt withheld, positions 16276-16312]
ACCCTATCTCGGTCTATTCTTTTGATTTATAAGGGATTTTGCCGATTTCGGCCTATTGGTTAAAAAATGA
GCTGATTTAACAAAAATTTAACGCGAATTTTAACAAAATATTAACGCTTACAATTTAGGTGGCACTTTTC
GGGGAAATGTGCGCGGAACCCCTATTTGTTTATTTTTCTAAATACATTCAAATATGTATCCGCTCATGAG
ACAATAACCCTGATAAATGCTTCAATAATATTGAAAAAGGAAGAGTATGAGTATTCAACATTTCCGTGTC
GCCCTTATTCCCTTTTTTGCGGCATTTTGCCTTCCTGTTTTTGCTCACCCAGAAACGCTGGTGAAAGTAA
AAGATGCTGAAGATCAGTTGGGTGCACGAGTGGGTTACATCGAACTGGATCTCAACAGCGGTAAGATCCT
TGAGAGTTTTCGCCCCGAAGAACGTTTTCCAATGATGAGCACTTTTAAAGTTCTGCTATGTGGCGCGGTA
TTATCCCGTATTGACGCCGGGCAAGAGCAACTCGGTCGCCGCATACACTATTCTCAGAATGACTTGGTTG
AGTACTCACCAGTCACAGAAAAGCATCTTACGGATGGCATGACAGTAAGAGAATTATGCAGTGCTGCCAT
AACCATGAGTGATAACACTGCGGCCAACTTACTTCTGACAACGATCGGAGGACCGAAGGAGCTAACCGCT
TTTTTGCACAACATGGGGGATCATGTAACTCGCCTTGATCGTTGGGAACCGGAGCTGAATGAAGCCATAC
CAAACGACGAGCGTGACACCACGATGCCTGTAGCAATGGCAACAACGTTGCGCAAACTATTAACTGGCGA
ACTACTTACTCTAGCTTCCCGGCAACAATTAATAGACTGGATGGAGGCGGATAAAGTTGCAGGACCACTT
CTGCGCTCGGCCCTTCCGGCTGGCTGGTTTATTGCTGATAAATCTGGAGCCGGTGAGCGTGGGTCTCGCG
GTATCATTGCAGCACTGGGGCCAGATGGTAAGCCCTCCCGTATCGTAGTTATCTACACGACGGGGAGTCA
GGCAACTATGGATGAACGAAATAGACAGATCGCTGAGATAGGTGCCTCACTGATTAAGCATTGGTAACTG
TCAGACCAAGTTTACTCATATATACTTTAGATTGATTTAAAACTTCATTTTTAATTTAAAAGGATCTAGG
TGAAGATCCTTTTTGATAATCTCATGACCAAAATCCCTTAACGTGAGTTTTCGTTCCACTGAGCGTCAGA
CCCCGTAGAAAAGATCAAAGGATCTTCTTGAGATCCTTTTTTTCTGCGCGTAATCTGCTGCTTGCAAACA
AAAAAACCACCGCTACCAGCGGTGGTTTGTTTGCCGGATCAAGAGCTACCAACTCTTTTTCCGAAGGTAA
CTGGCTTCAGCAGAGCGCAGATACCAAATACTGTCCTTCTAGTGTAGCCGTAGTTAGGCCACCACTTCAA
GAACTCTGTAGCACCGCCTACATACCTCGCTCTGCTAATCCTGTTACCAGTGGCTGCTGCCAGTGGCGAT
AAGTCGTGTCTTACCGGGTTGGACTCAAGACGATAGTTACCGGATAAGGCGCAGCGGTCGGGCTGAACGG
GGGGTTCGTGCACACAGCCCAGCTTGGAGCGAACGACCTACACCGAACTGAGATACCTACAGCGTGAGCT
ATGAGAAAGCGCCACGCTTCCCGAAGGGAGAAAGGCGGACAGGTATCCGGTAAGCGGCAGGGTCGGAACA
GGAGAGCGCACGAGGGAGCTTCCAGGGGGAAACGCCTGGTATCTTTATAGTCCTGTCGGGTTTCGCCACC
TCTGACTTGAGCGTCGATTTTTGTGATGCTCGTCAGGGGGGCGGAGCCTATGGAAAAACGCCAGCAACGC
GGCCTTTTTACGGTTCCTGGCCTTTTGCTGGCCTTTTGCTCACATGTTCTTTCCTGCGTTATCCCCTGAT
TCTGTGGATAACCGTATTACCGCCTTTGAGTGAGCTGATACCGCTCGCCGCAGCCGAACGACCGAGCGCA
GCGAGTCAGTGAGCGAGGAAGCGGAAGAGCGCCCAATACGCAAACCGCCTCTCCCCGCGCGTTGGCCGAT
TCATTAATGCAGCTGGCACGACAGGTTTCCCGACTGGAAAGCGGGCAGTGAGCGCAACGCAATTAATGTG
AGTTAGCTCACTCATTAGGCACCCCAGGCTTTACACTTTATGCTTCCGGCTCGTATGTTGTGTGGAATTG
TGAGCGGATAACAATTTCACACAGGAAACAGCTATGACCATGATTACGCCAAGCGCGCAATTAACCCTCA
CTAAAGGGAACAAAAGCTGGGTACCGGGCCCCCCCTCGAGGTCGACGGTATCGATAAGCTTCGGAGAATA
TGGAGCTTCATCGAATCACCGGCAGTAAGCGAAGGAGAATGTGAAGCCAGGGGTGTATAGCCGTCGGCGA
AATAGCATGCCATTAACCTAGGTACAGAAGTCCAATTGCTTCCGATCTGGTAAAAGATTCACGAGATAGT
ACCTTCTCCGAAGTAGGTAGAGCGAGTACCCGGCGCGTAAGCTCCCTAATTGGCCCATCCGGCATCTGTA
GGGCGTCCAAATATCGTGCCTCTCCTGCTTTGCCCGGTGTATGAAACCGGAAAGGCCGCTCAGGAGCTGG
CCAGCGGCGCAGACCGGGAACACAAGCTGGCAGTCGACCCATCCGGTGCTCTGCACTCGACCTGCTGAGG
TCCCTCAGTCCCTGGTAGGCAGCTTTGCCCCGTCTGTCCGCCCGGTGTGTCGGCGGGGTTGACAAGGTCG
TTGCGTCAGTCCAACATTTGTTGCCATATTTTCCTGCTCTCCCCACCAGCTGCTCTTTTCTTTTCTCTTT
CTTTTCCCATCTTCAGTATATTCATCTTCCCATCCAAGAACCTTTATTTCCCCTAAGTAAGTACTTTGCT
ACATCCATACTCCATCCTTCCCATCCCTTATTCCTTTGAACCTTTCAGTTCGAGCTTTCCCACTTCATCG
CAGCTTGACTAACAGCTACCCCGCTTGAGCAGACATCACCGAATTCACCATGTCTAGACTGGACAAGAGC
AAAGTCATAAACGGCGCTCTGGAATTACTCAATGGAGTCGGTATCGAAGGCCTGACGACAAGGAAACTCG
CTCAAAAGCTGGGAGTTGAGCAGCCTACCCTGTACTGGCACGTGAAGAACAAGCGGGCCCTGCTCGATGC
CCTGCCAATCGAGATGCTGGACAGGCATCATACCCACTTCTGCCCCCTGGAAGGCGAGTCATGGCAAGAC
TTTCTGCGGAACAACGCCAAGTCATTCCGCTGTGCTCTCCTCTCACATCGCGACGGGGCTAAAGTGCATC
TCGGCACCCGCCCAACAGAGAAACAGTACGAAACCCTGGAAAATCAGCTCGCGTTCCTGTGTCAGCAAGG
CTTCTCCCTGGAGAACGCACTGTACGCTCTGTCCGCCGTGGGCCACTTTACACTGGGCTGCGTATTGGAG
GAACAGGAGCATCAAGTAGCAAAAGAGGAAAGAGAGACACCTACCACCGATTCTATGCCCCCACTTCTGA
GACAAGCAATTGAGCTGTTCGACCGGCAGGGAGCCGAACCTGCCTTCCTTTTCGGCCTGGAACTAATCAT
ATGTGGCCTGGAGAAACAGCTAAAGTGCGAAAGCGGCGGGCCGGCCGACGCCCTTGACGATTTTGACTTA
GACATGCTCCCAGCCGATGCCCTTGACGACTTTGACCTTGATATGCTGCCTGCTGACGCTCTTGACGATT
TTGACCTTGACATGCTCCCCGGGTAACTAAGTAAGGATCCACTAGTACAGCAGAAGAATCTCTCTCCGCT
GTTGCTTCAGTGTCTGCCATGCATTAACTTCATCCTACTGTCCTACCCGCAGTACCCATTCACATTTGCG
GCAGATACCAGGTTGTTTTCTATTCCCTCGGTTCTTCAGTTCTTCAGATATTACATTACTCGAGAAATTG
GCGGCGATGCAGGAGTTTGGTTGGTTTTAATTGTTTCAGTCTCCTTGACCTGATTTGTATGACATGCAAT
GTTTCGACGGAAGACTATCTCGGTGAATATACGTCATGAATCATGCGGCCGCGCGTATCACGAGGCCCTT
TCGTCTTCACTCGAGTTTACCAC
