Features (pLannotate 1.2.2; 25 found; start..end, strand, type, name):
    245..360     +  intron         gpdA intron: gpdA; intron from the Aspergillus nidulans glyceraldehyde-3-phosphate dehydrogenase gene (Punt et al., 1990)
    378..1124    +  CDS            rtTA-Advanced: improved tetracycline-controlled transactivator In the Tet-On® system, rtTA-Advanced binds to the Tet-responsive element and stimulates transcription only in the presence of tetracycline or doxycycline.
   1472..1742    +  protein_bind   tetracycline response element: contains seven copies of the tetracycline operator tetO tetracycline repressor TetR
   1812..1927    +  intron         gpdA intron: gpdA; intron from the Aspergillus nidulans glyceraldehyde-3-phosphate dehydrogenase gene (Punt et al., 1990)
   1974..3317    +  CDS            kivr: BEA2_BEABA - Experimental evidence at protein level: Swiss-Prot protein existence level 1. Ketoisovalerate reductase; part of the gene cluster that mediates the biosynthesis of beauvericin (BEA), a non-ribosomal cyclic hexadepsipeptide that shows antibiotic, antifungal, insecticidal, and cancer cell antiproliferative and antihaptotactic activity (PubMed:18804027, PubMed:19105175, PubMed:27449895). Ketoisovalerate reductase BEA2 catalyzes the NADPH-specific reduction of ketoisovaleric acid to hydroxyisovalerate, a precursor for beauvericin biosynthesis (PubMed:19105175, PubMed:27449895). The no
   3384..3509    +  CDS            LUCI_PHOPY (fragment): Experimental evidence at protein level: Swiss-Prot protein existence level 1. Produces green light with a wavelength of 562 nm. From Photinus pyralis (Common eastern firefly) (Lampyris pyralis).
   3583..5121    +  CDS            LUCI_PHOPY (fragment): Experimental evidence at protein level: Swiss-Prot protein existence level 1. Produces green light with a wavelength of 562 nm. From Photinus pyralis (Common eastern firefly) (Lampyris pyralis).
   5188..14583   +  CDS            ESYN1: ESYN_FUSOX - Also known as ESYN From Fusarium oxysporum (Fusarium vascular wilt).
  14610..15004   +  terminator     trpC terminator (fragment): trpC; transcription terminator from the Aspergillus nidulans trpC gene (Punt et al., 1987)
  15686..16516   +  CDS            pyrG: PYRF_ASPNG - Also known as pyrA. Protein inferred from homology: Swiss-Prot protein existence level 3. From Aspergillus niger.
  16518..16589   +  CDS            pyrG (fragment): PYRF_ASPNG - Also known as pyrA. Protein inferred from homology: Swiss-Prot protein existence level 3. From Aspergillus niger.
  17235..17258   -  misc_feature   MCS (fragment): pBluescript multiple cloning site
  17267..17285   -  promoter       T7 promoter: promoter for bacteriophage T7 RNA polymerase
  17288..17445   +  CDS            lacZα (fragment): LacZα fragment of β-galactosidase; lacZ fragment
  17476..17904   -  rep_origin     f1 ori (sequence partly withheld): f1 bacteriophage origin of replication; arrow indicates direction of (+) strand synthesis
  17931..18035   +  promoter       AmpR promoter: bla
  18036..18896   +  CDS            AmpR: β-lactamase; bla; confers resistance to ampicillin, carbenicillin, and related antibiotics
  19067..19655   +  rep_origin     ori: high-copy-number ColE1/pMB1/pBR322/pUC origin of replication
  19838..19930   +  CDS            lacI (fragment): lac repressor; lacI; The lac repressor binds to the lac operator to inhibit transcription in E. coli. This inhibition can be relieved by adding lactose or isopropyl-β-D-thiogalactopyranoside (IPTG).
  19943..19964   +  protein_bind   CAP binding site: CAP binding activates transcription in the presence of cAMP. E. coli catabolite activator protein
  19979..20009   +  promoter       lac promoter: promoter for the E. coli lac operon
  20013..20035   +  protein_bind   lac operator (fragment): The lac repressor binds to the lac operator to inhibit transcription in E. coli. This inhibition can be relieved by adding lactose or isopropyl-β-D-thiogalactopyranoside (IPTG). lac repressor encoded by lacI
  20078..20096   +  promoter       T3 promoter: promoter for bacteriophage T3 RNA polymerase
  20108..20149   -  misc_feature   MCS (fragment): pBluescript multiple cloning site
  20149..196     +  promoter       gpdA promoter (fragment) (across the origin): gpdA; promoter from the Aspergillus nidulans glyceraldehyde-3-phosphate dehydrogenase gene (Punt et al., 1990)
>Addgene plasmid #106265 | pTS37.13 | addgene full sequence | sequence record 320604 | Addgene NGS Result
CAAGCTGGCAGTCGACCCATCCGGTGCTCTGCACTCGACCTGCTGAGGTCCCTCAGTCCCTGGTAGGCAG
CTTTGCCCCGTCTGTCCGCCCGGTGTGTCGGCGGGGTTGACAAGGTCGTTGCGTCAGTCCAACATTTGTT
GCCATATTTTCCTGCTCTCCCCACCAGCTGCTCTTTTCTTTTCTCTTTCTTTTCCCATCTTCAGTATATT
CATCTTCCCATCCAAGAACCTTTATTTCCCCTAAGTAAGTACTTTGCTACATCCATACTCCATCCTTCCC
ATCCCTTATTCCTTTGAACCTTTCAGTTCGAGCTTTCCCACTTCATCGCAGCTTGACTAACAGCTACCCC
GCTTGAGCAGACATCACCGAATTCACCATGTCTAGACTGGACAAGAGCAAAGTCATAAACGGCGCTCTGG
AATTACTCAATGGAGTCGGTATCGAAGGCCTGACGACAAGGAAACTCGCTCAAAAGCTGGGAGTTGAGCA
GCCTACCCTGTACTGGCACGTGAAGAACAAGCGGGCCCTGCTCGATGCCCTGCCAATCGAGATGCTGGAC
AGGCATCATACCCACTTCTGCCCCCTGGAAGGCGAGTCATGGCAAGACTTTCTGCGGAACAACGCCAAGT
CATTCCGCTGTGCTCTCCTCTCACATCGCGACGGGGCTAAAGTGCATCTCGGCACCCGCCCAACAGAGAA
ACAGTACGAAACCCTGGAAAATCAGCTCGCGTTCCTGTGTCAGCAAGGCTTCTCCCTGGAGAACGCACTG
TACGCTCTGTCCGCCGTGGGCCACTTTACACTGGGCTGCGTATTGGAGGAACAGGAGCATCAAGTAGCAA
AAGAGGAAAGAGAGACACCTACCACCGATTCTATGCCCCCACTTCTGAGACAAGCAATTGAGCTGTTCGA
CCGGCAGGGAGCCGAACCTGCCTTCCTTTTCGGCCTGGAACTAATCATATGTGGCCTGGAGAAACAGCTA
AAGTGCGAAAGCGGCGGGCCGGCCGACGCCCTTGACGATTTTGACTTAGACATGCTCCCAGCCGATGCCC
TTGACGACTTTGACCTTGATATGCTGCCTGCTGACGCTCTTGACGATTTTGACCTTGACATGCTCCCCGG
GTAACTAAGTAAGGATCCACTAGTACAGCAGAAGAATCTCTCTCCGCTGTTGCTTCAGTGTCTGCCATGC
ATTAACTTCATCCTACTGTCCTACCCGCAGTACCCATTCACATTTGCGGCAGATACCAGGTTGTTTTCTA
TTCCCTCGGTTCTTCAGTTCTTCAGATATTACATTACTCGAGAAATTGGCGGCGATGCAGGAGTTTGGTT
GGTTTTAATTGTTTCAGTCTCCTTGACCTGATTTGTATGACATGCAATGTTTCGACGGAAGACTATCTCG
GTGAATATACGTCATGAATCATGCGGCCGCGCGTATCACGAGGCCCTTTCGTCTTCACTCGAGTTTACCA
CTCCCTATCAGTGATAGAGAAAAGTGAAAGTCGAGTTTACCACTCCCTATCAGTGATAGAGAAAAGTGAA
AGTCGAGTTTACCACTCCCTATCAGTGATAGAGAAAAGTGAAAGTCGAGTTTACCACTCCCTATCAGTGA
TAGAGAAAAGTGAAAGTCGAGTTTACCACTCCCTATCAGTGATAGAGAAAAGTGAAAGTCGAGTTTACCA
CTCCCTATCAGTGATAGAGAAAAGTGAAAGTCGAGTTTACCACTCCCTATCAGTGATAGAGAAAAGTGAA
AGTCGAGCTCCCCATCTTCAGTATATTCATCTTCCCATCCAAGAACCTTTATTTCCCCTAAGTAAGTACT
TTGCTACATCCATACTCCATCCTTCCCATCCCTTATTCCTTTGAACCTTTCAGTTCGAGCTTTCCCACTT
CATCGCAGCTTGACTAACAGCTACCCCGCTTGAGCAGACATCACCGTTTAAACACCATGGAAAAGCCTGT
GGCCTCACAAGTCCACCCCAGCTGGCTAACAGCTCTTCTACCTGAATCCAGAATACCCCCCAAGCTGTTT
GCCTGGTCCTCAGCCAACATCCGCCCAGCAAGCTCCTCCAAGCTCGGAGGCTCTGCCACCAACATCCACC
ATGCAGAGTGTTCACATCCAACCCCAAACTCCACAGCAAGCTCTGAGCAGCGCATCTTCATCGTTGGTCC
CGGCAACATAGGTAGGCTCTACGCAAGCCACATGGTCCGCCGCCCAAATCCCCTCCCCATCACTCTCGTC
GTCCCCAGAAAGGAACTCCTATCGCAATGGGCAGGCTGTGAAGGCGTGGGCCTTATAGACCCGGGTCGCG
GCAAGGTCCTCAAAAGCAAGCGCTTCACCGTCGAGTGGTGGACGGAGACTAGACCACAGTATGGTCCTGT
GAGAGAGGTGGCAGACGGAAAGAAGCTGCGCAACGTGTTCATATCCACAAAGGCATCCGCTGGGCTGGCC
GAGGCAGATCGTCTTCGTCGGTATTTGGGCAAGTGTAGTTCTGTCGTCTTTGCGCAGAACGGAGTATGCA
AGCTGTGGCCTCCTCATGGGCCGTTATACGTCGCCGGTCGATACCCTCCTGGTGATGCTCCTACCTTCTC
ATCCTGCGTCGTGAATCATGGCGTTGCATCAGCGGGGCCTTTTCTGAGCATTCACGCAGCTCCGGCAGAT
GCATCCATCGGACCTGTCCTCTGGCCTTCCCATCCGATGCCGCACAAGAAACCCCTGAACGACTTCTTCA
CAAGATACATTGCTACTACACCCTTCCTAAACACAAAGCAAGTTTCCTCTGGTGAGCTCTGGCTTATTCA
GCTGGAGAAACTTGTTACCAATGCCGCCATCAACCCCCTCACAGCTTTGCTACGCTGCAAAACGGGACAG
CTGTTCACAACCCATGACCCCACAGACCCTCTTACGCGCGTGCTGGACAGGTTGCTATGGCAGGCCAGCG
CCGTGATTCAGGGTCTTATCAACCACGACGCGAGTGTCGACATCGTCGCTTCCTACGCCGAGCACCTCCA
CCAGACCGAACCAAGCAGCGACTCAAGCCTTGTCGCAGTACGGACCAAGTTAACAGAGCGGTTCTCCCAG
CCTACCTTGAGAGCGAAGCTATTCGCCTTTGGTCGCAAGATATACGAGCATCGCAGCTCGATGCTTCAGG
ATGTTGAGGCCGGCAGGAAAACGGAGATAAGAGATTTCAACGGGTGGGTTGTGGATATGGCGAGTTTTCT
GGGGACGGGGCTGAATGTGAGCGTGCATCAGAGTTTGATTGTGCTGATTGAACGCGGTGAGGTTTTGAAC
AAGGATGAGTTGGCTAGGAGGACATTAGGCTCCGGCGCCACCAACTTCTCCCTCCTGAAGCAGGCCGGTG
ACGTCGAGGAGAACCCCGGCCCCATGGAGGACGCCAAGAACATCAAGAAGGGCCCCGCCCCCTTCTACCC
CCTCGAGGACGGCACCGCCGGCGAGCAGCTCCACAAGGCCATGAAGCGCTACGCCCTCGTCCCCGGCACC
ATCGCCTTCGTAGGTTTCCTCCAGCTCTCGCCTCCAGCACCCGAGGCACACCTCGGGCATCTTCACAACA
ACAGACACTGACATCTCATTCTCACAGACCGACGCCCACATCGAGGTCAACATCACCTACGCCGAGTACT
TCGAGATGTCCGTCCGCCTCGCCGAGGCCATGAAGCGCTACGGCCTCAACACCAACCACCGCATCGTCGT
CTGCTCCGAGAACTCCCTCCAGTTCTTCATGCCCGTCCTCGGCGCCCTCTTCATCGGCGTCGCCGTCGCC
CCCGCCAACGACATCTACAACGAGCGCGAGCTCCTCAACTCCATGAACATCTCCCAGCCCACCGTCGTCT
TCGTCTCCAAGAAGGGCCTCCAGAAGATCCTCAACGTCCAGAAGAAGCTCCCCATCATCCAGAAGATCAT
CATCATGGACTCCAAGACCGACTACCAGGGCTTCCAGTCCATGTACACCTTCGTCACCTCCCACCTCCCC
CCCGGCTTCAGCGAGTACGACTTCGTCCCCGAGTCCTTCGACCGCGACAAGACCATCGCCCTCATCATGA
ACTCCTCCGGCTCCACCGGCCTCCCCAAGGGCGTCGCCCTCCCCCACCGCACCGCCTGCGTCCGCTTCTC
CCACGCCCGCGACCCCATCTTCGGCAACCAGATCATCCCCGACACCGCCATCCTCTCCGTCGTCCCCTTC
CACCACGGCTTCGGCATGTTCACCACCCTCGGCTACCTCATCTGCGGCTTCCGCGTCGTCCTCATGTACC
GCTTCGAGGAGGAGCTCTTCCTCCGCTCCCTCCAGGACTACAAGATCCAGTCCGCCCTCCTCGTCCCCAC
CCTCTTCTCCTTCTTCGCCAAGTCCACCCTCATCGACAAGTACGACCTCTCCAACCTCCACGAGATCGCC
TCCGGCGGCGCCCCCCTCTCCAAGGAGGTCGGCGAGGCCGTCGCCAAGCGCTTCCACCTCCCCGGCATCC
GCCAGGGCTACGGCCTCACCGAGACCACCTCCGCCATCCTCATCACCCCCGAGGGCGACGACAAGCCCGG
CGCCGTCGGCAAGGTCGTCCCCTTCTTCGAGGCCAAGGTCGTCGACCTCGACACCGGCAAGACCCTCGGC
GTCAACCAGCGCGGCGAGCTCTGCGTCCGCGGCCCCATGATCATGTCCGGCTACGTCAACAACCCCGAGG
CCACCAACGCCCTCATCGACAAGGACGGCTGGCTCCACTCCGGCGACATCGCCTACTGGGACGAGGACGA
GCACTTCTTCATCGTCGACCGCCTCAAGTCCCTCATCAAGTACAAGGGCTACCAGGTCGCCCCCGCCGAG
CTCGAGTCCATCCTCCTCCAGCACCCCAACATCTTCGACGCCGGCGTCGCCGGCCTCCCCGACGACGACG
CCGGCGAGCTCCCCGCCGCCGTCGTCGTCCTCGAGCACGGCAAGACCATGACCGAGAAGGAGATCGTCGA
CTACGTCGCCTCCCAGGTCACCACCGCCAAGAAGCTCCGCGGCGGCGTCGTCTTCGTCGACGAGGTCCCC
AAGGGCCTCACCGGCAAGCTCGACGCCCGCAAGATCCGCGAGATCCTCATCAAGGCCAAGAAGGGCGGCA
AGTCCAAGCTCGGCTCCGGCGCCACCAACTTCTCCCTCCTGAAGCAGGCCGGTGACGTCGAGGAGAACCC
CGGCCCCATGTCACTCCACACCCCAAGTGACGGTCAACAAGACCCAGCGTTAGCCTCCAAAACCCTCTGT
GAGCAAATCTCGCGAGCCCTCGGCCTCGGCCAGGACAAGATTGAGAATATCTTCCCAGGGACACCCTTCC
AGCGGGACGTCATAGACTGCGCCGCAGACGACAAGCAGCGCGCCGTGGGCCACGCTGTCTTTGAAATTCC
CAAAGATATAGACGCGGCCCGCCTGGCGGCTGCGTGGAAGGAGACCGTGCTTCACACCCCTGCTCTGCGG
ACCTGCACGTTTACGTCCAAATCTGGGGATGTGCTTCAGGTGGTCCTGAGAGATAGCTTTGTCTTTTCGT
GGATGTCTGGGCCGTCTGTGGATCTTAAGGAGGCGGTTGTGCAAGACGAGGCTGCTGCTGCTTTGGCTGG
CCCGCGCTGTAACCGCTTCGTCCTTCTTGAGGACCCTGATACAAAGGAACGTCAGCTCATCTGGACGTTC
AGCCATGCTCTCGTTGATAGTACCTTCCAGGAACGTATCCTTCGACGAGTCCTCAAAGCTTACAAGGATG
CCAATGACGAACATCCTCGCCAGTTCGAGACACCAGATTCTTCCCAGGCCACGCCCGAGGAGGATTTACA
GCCCAATCCATCCAAGATGCTCAAGATCCCTCAAGCCGCAGATATGGACCGTGCTGTTGAGTTTTGGAAG
GATCATCTAAGTGGCCTGAATGCTTCTGCCTTCCCGCATTTGTCCTCTCATCTGTCTATGCCACATCCAG
ATGCCAAGGCAGAGCATAGAATCTCCTACTCGTCTTCAGCACAGCAAAAAATGTCCAGTGCTACTATTTG
CCGAACTGCCCTGGCAATTCTGTTATCTCGTTATACGCACTCTCCTGAAGCACTCTTTGGCATTGTAACT
GAGCAAACTCCTCTACTGGAGGAGCAACTCATGCTTGATGGCCCAACACGTACAGTCGTACCAATCCGCG
TATCCTGTGCTTCTGAACAGTCAGTGTCAGATATCATGAGCACGATTGACTCCTACGATCAGACCATGCG
GCAGTTTGCCCACGCTGGTCTTCGCAACATCGCCAGTGCTGGAGACGATGAATCTGCCGCCTGCGGGTTC
CAGACCGTTCTCTTGGTCTCAGATGGAGACGCCCAGCCAGCATCTACTTGGGAAATTCTCAAGAAAACTG
AAGAGCCTGAGGGTTTCATCCCCTGTACGAACCGTGCTCTGCTTCTAAGTTGCCAGATGACCAGCTCTGG
AGCACACCTAACCGCCAGATACGACCAGAGTATCATCGACGCTGAGCAAATGGCCCGACTCCTGCGACAA
CTAGGCCATCTGATCCAAAATCTTCAAACCTCCACAGATCTACCCGTGGAAAAGGTGGACATGATGACGC
AAGAAGACTGGTTAGAGATTGAGAGGTGGAACTCAGACTCCATCGACGCACAAGACACGCTTATCCACAG
CGAGATGTTGAAGTGGACTTCTCAGTCGCCTAACAAAGCTGCCGTCGCCGCGTGGGATGGAGAGTGGACG
TATGCTGAGCTGGACAATGTATCTTCGCGCCTGGCTCAGCATATCAACTCTATTGACCTGGGCAAGGAGC
ACGCGATAGTACCCATCTACTTTGAGAAATCGAAATGGGTCGTTGCTTCGATGCTGGCTGTGCTCAAGGC
TGGCCATGCGTTTACTCTCATTGACCCCAGTGATCCACCAGCTCGAACAGCACAGGTCGTGCAGCAAACC
TCTGCGACAGTTGCTCTTACTTCCAAGCTCCATCGCGAGACTGTTCAATCAACTGTCGGGCGCTGCATTG
TTGTCGACGAAGAGTTTGTCAAATCCCTCCCCCAGTCCAGCGAACTCTCAGCGTCTGTAAAGGCACATGA
CCTGGCATATGTCATCTTCACCTCGGGCAGCACAGGCATTCCAAAGGGAATCATGATTGAGCACCGCTCA
TTTTCATCCTGCGCCATCAAATTCGGTCCCGCGCTTGGAATAACCTCCGACACACGCGCTCTTCAGTTTG
GATCTCATGCCTTTGGCGCGTGTATCCTCGAGATCATGACGACGCTCATCCACGGAGGCTGTGTCTGTAT
CCCCTCTGACGATGACCGCATGAACAACGTCCTTGAGTTCATCAACCGGACTAACGTCAACTGGGTCATG
GCAACGCCTTCGTACATGGGGACATTCCAGCCAGAGGTTGTTCCTGGTTTGAAGACCTTGGTATTGGTAG
GTGAGCAGATGTCTGCTTCTGTGAATGAGGTCTGGGCTCCTCGTGTTCAACTCCTGAACGGTTACGGACA
GAGCGAGAGTTCTTCTATCTGCTGCGTAGCCAAGATCAGCCCTGGTTCATCTGAGCCAAACAATATTGGC
CACGCAGTAGGCGCACATTCTTGGATCGTTGACCCTGAGGATCCCAATCGCTTGGCTCCCATCGGTGCCG
TTGGCGAGCTGGTCATCGAGAGTGCAGGTATCGCACGCGATTACATCGTTGCGCCAACTCAGGATAAGTC
TCCTTTCATTAAGACTGCTCCTACGTGGTATCCGGCCAAGCAGCTCCCGGACGGCTTCAAGATCTACAGA
ACAGGCGATCTTGCATGCTACGCATCTGATGGCAGTATAGTGTGCCTTGGCCGTATGGACTCCCAGGTCA
AGATCAGAGGACAGCGTGTTGAGCTGGGTGCAGTGGAGACTCATCTTCGACAGCAGATGCCTGATGATAT
GACCATCGTTGTTGAAGCTGTCAAGTTCTCTGATTCCTCCAGTACTACAGTTTTGACAGCCTTCTTGATT
GGTGCAGGGGAGAAGAACAGTCATATCTTGGACCAGCGTGCTACAAGGGAGATCAATGCCAAGATGGAGC
AAGTTCTTCCTCGCCATTCCATCCCCGCGTTCTACATCTCTATGAACAACCTCCCCCAAACAGCCACTGG
TAAGGTCGATCGACGAAAACTTCGTATCATGGGTAGCAAGATACTGAGCCAAAAGACGCATTCCACCCCA
TCTCAGCAGAGTCAGGCCGCCATCTCATCTGGAACCGACACAGAGACCAAGCTGGAGAGCATCTGGATCA
CAAGCTTGGACCTCGAGCCCGGCTCTGCAAACATGTCAGCTACATTCTTCGAGATGGGCGGAAACTCCAT
CATCGCAATCAAGATGGTCAACATGGCGCGCTCCAATGGCATAGAGCTTAAGGTCTCGGACATTTACCAG
AACCCCACGCTCGCTGGTCTCAAGGCTATTGTCATTGGTACTTCGCTGCCATACAGCCTTATTCCCAAGG
TTACCCGCCAAGGCCCTGTTAGCGAGCAGTCTTATGCGCAAAACAGAATGTGGTTCCTGGATCAGTTGTC
TGAGGGTGCTTCATGGTATCTGATTCCTTTCGCTGTGCGCATGCGAGGTCCGGTGGATGTTGATGCGTTG
ACGCGTGCTTTGCTCGCTCTTGAACAGCGTCATGAGACACTACGAACTACATTTGAGAACCAAGATGGTG
TTGGAGTCCAGATCATCCATGATAGACTCTCCAAAGAGCTACAAGTCATCGATGCCTTGGATGGTGACGA
GGGTGGTCTCAAGACACTCTACAAAGTAGAGACCACCACATTCGACATCACATCCGAAGCAGGCTGGAGC
TCAACCCTCATCCGCCTCGGCAAAGACGATCACATTCTGTCTATCGTCATGCACCACATCATCTCCGACG
GCTGGTCCATCGACGTTCTCCGCCGCGAACTCATCCAACTCTACGCCGCCGCTCTGCAGGGCAAGGATCC
TTCCTCCGCACTAACCCCCCTACCCATCCAGTACAGCGACTTCGCCGTGTGGCAGAAGCAGGAGGCCCAA
GCAGCTGAGCACGAGAGGCAGCTCCAGTACTGGAAGAAGCAACTCGCAGATAGTTCACCTGCCAAGATCC
CTACCGACTTCCCCCGTCCAGATCTCCTGTCCGGTGACGCAGGCGTTGTGCCCGTTGCCATCGACGGCGA
GCTGTATCAGAAACTAAGGGGCTTCTGCAACAAGCACAACAGCACTGCCTTCTCCATCCTGCTCGCTGCT
TTCCGCGCGGCGCATTACCGTCTCACAGCCGTTGACGACGCCGTGATCGGCATCCCCATTGCAAACCGTA
ACCGCTGGGAGCTGGAGAACATGATTGGTTTCTTTGTCAACACGCAGTGTATGCGCATCGCCGTTGACGA
GACGGATACATTTGAGAGTCTGGTGCGCCAGGTCAGATCTACCACTACAGCTGCGTTTGCGCACGAGGAT
GTCCCCTTCGAGCGTGTCGTTTCAGCGCTTCAGCCTGGCCATAGAGATCTCTCGCGAACACCGCTGGCAC
AGATAATGTTTGCTGTTCACTCGCAGAAGGACCTTGGACGTTTCGAGCTGGAGGGTATCCAGTCTGAGCC
TATCGCCAGCAAGGCCTACACCAGATTCGATGTCGAGTTCCATCTGTTCCAACAGGCAGACGGACTGAAG
GGCAGTTGCAACTTTGCCACAGATCTCTTCAAGCCCGAAACTATCCAGAATGTTGTCAGCGTGTTTTTCC
AGATTCTACGCCATGGCCTTGACCAGCCTGAGACGTGTATCTCGGTTCTTCCACTGACTGATGGAGTCGA
GGAGCTTCGCAGGTTGGATCTGCTGGAAATCAAGAGGACTAACTACCCTCGCGATTCGAGCGTGGTAGAT
GTCTTCCGCGAACAAGCTGCCGCCAACCCAGAGGTTATCGCTGTTACCGACTCATCTTCTCGTCTGACTT
ATGCAGAGCTGGACAATAAGTCTGAGCTGCTCTCACGATGGCTTCGACGACGTAACTTGACGCCAGAGAC
GCTGGTCAGTGTTCTTGCTCCCCGGTCTTGCGAGACTATCGTTGCCTATGTTGGTATCCTCAAGGCGAAC
CTGGCGTATCTTCCTCTTGACGTGAGGTCCCCGGTGACTCGTATGAAGGACATCTTGTCGAGCGTGTCTG
GAAACACCATAGTTCTTATGGGCTCTGGGGTAGAGGATCCTGGCTTTGACTTACCGCAACTAGAGCTCGT
ACGCATCACCGACACTTTCGATGAGACCATCGAGGACGTGCAAGACTCTCCCCAACCGTCTGCCACAAGC
CTCGCCTACGTCGTCTTCACATCCGGTTCAACTGGTAAACCCAAGGGCGTCATGATCGAGCACCGGGCCA
TTGTGCGTCTCGTCAAGAGTGACAACTTTCCTGGCTTCCCCTCCCCCGCTCGCATGTCAAATGTCTTCAA
CCCTGCCTTCGACGGAGCCATCTGGGAGATCAACTGGATGCTCCTGAACGGCGGAACAGTCGTCTGCATC
GACTACCTGACCACCCTGGACGGCAAAGAGCTCGCTGCTGTGTTCGCCAAAGAGCGCGTCAACGCCGCCT
TCTTCGCACCTGCGATGCTCAAGCTTTACCTCGTTGATGCGCGCGAGGCTTTGAAGAATCTTGACTTCCT
TATTGTTGGAGGTGAGAGGTTCGATACCAAGGAAGCCGTGGAGGCCATGCCGCTTGTGAGAGGCAAGATT
GCCAATATCTATGGTCCGACTGAGGCTGGAATAATCAGCACGTGCTATAACATCCCCAAGGATGAGGCTT
ACACCAATGGTGTTCCCATTGGTGGAAGTATCTACAACTCTGGTGCCTACGTCATGGATCCTAACCAGCA
ACTTGTCGGCCTTGGCGTCATGGGAGAGCTTGTTGTTACCGGAGACGGTGTTGGTCGAGGCTACACTAAC
CCCGAGCTCAACAAGAACCGCTTCATCGACATCACCATCGAGGGCAAGACTTTCAAGGCTTACCGTACTG
GTGACCGGATGCGTGCACGAGTAGGCGACGGTCTCCTTGAGTTCTTCGGCCGCATGGACAACCAGTTCAA
GATCCGCGGCAACCGTATCGAAGCAGGGGAAGTTGAGTCTGCCATGCTCAGCCTCAAGAATGTCCTTAAC
GCCGCCATTGTCGTCCGCGGGGGCGGAGAAGATGAAGGGCCACTCGAGATGGTCGGATTCATCGTCGCGG
ACGACAAGAATGATACCACGGAGGAGGAAGAGACAGGCAACCAAGTTGAGGGCTGGCAGGACCATTTCGA
GAGTGGTATGTACTCGGATATCAGCACCGCCGTGGACCAATCTGCCATTGGAAACGACTTTAAGGGCTGG
ACTTCTATGTACGATGGTAAGGATATCGACAAGGGCGAGATGCAGGAGTGGTTGGACGACGCTATTCACA
CCCTGCATAACGGCCAGATCCCTCGCGATGTCCTCGAGATCGGTACCGGTAGTGGTATGATCCTGTTCAA
CCTCAACCCGGGCCTCAACAGCTACGTTGGTCTTGATCCATCCAAGTCAGCAGTCGAGTTCGTCAACAGA
GCCGTCGAGTCCTCTCCCAAGTTCGCAGGAAAAGCCAAGGTCCACGTCGGCATGGCCACAGACGTCAACA
AACTCGGCGAAGTACACCCCGATCTCGTGGTCTTCAACTCCGTTGTTCAATACTTCCCCACACCCGAGTA
TCTCGCCGAGGTCATCGATGGCCTCATTGCCATCCCCAGCGTCAAGCGCATCTTCCTTGGCGATATCAGA
TCATATGCTACCAACGGACACTTCCTCGCCGCACGCGCCATCCACACGCTCGGCACCAATAACAACGCCA
CCAAGGATAGGGTGCGCCAGAAGATCCAGGAGCTGGAGGATCGAGAGGAAGAGTTTCTCGTTGAGCCTGC
CTTCTTCACCACTCTGAAGGAGCGACGTCCAGATGTTGTCAAGCATGTTGAGATCATCCCCAAGAACATG
AAGGCCACCAACGAACTCAGCGCCTATCGCTACACGGCTGTTGTGCATCTGCGGGATGAAACGGACGAAC
CTGTGTATCATATTGAGAAGGATAGCTGGGTTGACTTTGAGGCGAAGCAGATGGACAAGACGGCTCTTCT
TGACCACCTGCGCCTCTCCAAGGATGCTATGAGTGTGGCGGTTAGCAACATCACCTACGCCCACACTGCC
TTTGAACGTCGTATCGTTGAGTCTCTCGATGAGGATAGCAAGGATGACACCAAGGGTACACTCGATGGTG
CAGCCTGGCTCTCAGCAGTTCGCTCCGAAGCCGAAAACCGCGCCTCACTCACCGTCCCCGACATCCTGGA
GATCGCCAAAGAGGCTGGTTTCCGAGTTGAAGTCAGCGCTGCTCGCCAGTGGTCCCAAAGTGGTGCTTTA
GACGCAGTCTTCCACCACTTTCCACCCTCCAGCACTGACCGCACTCTAATCCAGTTCCCCACGGACAACG
AGCTTCGATCATCACTCACCCTCGCCAACCGCCCTCTCCAGAAGCTGCAGCGCCGTCGTGCCGCTCTGCA
AGTCCGCGAGAAGCTCCAGACGCTGGTCCCGTCTTACATGGTTCCTCCGAATATCGTGGTGCTGGACACG
ATGCCTCTCAATACTAACGGCAAGATCGACAGAAAGGAGCTTACGCGTAGAGCACGAACACTGCCGAAGC
AGCAGACTGCGGCGCCTGTGCCGGACTTCCCTATCTCTGATATCGAGATCACGCTGTGCGAGGAGGCAAC
TGAGGTCTTTGGAATGAAGGTTGAAATCAGCGATCACTTCTTCCAGCTCGGCGGTCACTCTCTCCTCGCT
ACGAAACTCATTTCTCGCATCCAGCACCGTCTCCATGTGCGGGTTACTGTGAAGGACGTATTCGACAGCC
CTGTCTTTGCCGATCTGGCAGTCATCATCCGTCAAGGACTTGCTATGCAGAACCCTGTTGCTGAAGGACA
GGACAAGCAAGGCTGGTCCTCGAGAGTTGCCCCTCGTACAGAAGTCGAGAAGATGCTGTGCGAGGAGTTC
GCAGCTGGTCTTGGTGTCCCGGTTGGTATCACTGACAACTTCTTCGATCTCGGTGGTCACTCGCTCATGG
CTACTAAGCTAGCTGTGCGAATTGGCCGTCGCCTTGATACCGCCATCACAGTCAAGGACATCTTCGACTA
CCCTGTGCTTTTCCAATTGGCGAAGAAGTTGGAGTCTTCGCATTCCAAGAGCTACGAGGAGTCTGGCGAC
GATATCCAGATGGCCGATTACACTGCATTCCAGCTCCTCGATCTGGAAGACCCCCAAGACTTTGTTCAGT
CCCAGATTCGGCCTCAACTGGACTCCTGCTACGGCACCATCCAGGATGTCTACCCGTCTACGCAGATGCA
AAAGGCCTTCCTCTTCGATCCCACGACCGGCGAGCCCCGAGGTCTTGTGCCTTTCTATATCGACTTCCCC
AGCAATGCAGATGCCGAGACCCTCACCAAGGCTATCGGAGCTCTAGTTGACAAGCTCGATATGTTCAGAA
CTGTCTTCCTGGAGGCCGCAGGCGATCTGTACCAAGTTGTCGTTGAGCACCTCAACTTGCCTATTGAGAC
CATCGAGACTGAGAAGAACGTCAACACTGCAACCGGTGACTACCTGGATGTTCATGGAAAGGACCCTGTC
CGTCTAGGCCACCCGTGCATCCAATTCGCCATCCTGAAGACTGCCTCCTCTGTACGTGTTCTCCTGCGAA
TGTCCCACGCTCTGTATGATGGTTTGAGTTTTGAGTACATCGTCCGTGGTCTCCACGTTCTCTACAGCGG
TAGAAACCTCCCCCCACCAACACAGTTTGCGCGATACATGCAGTATGCTGCACACAGTCGTGAAGAAGGT
TATCCCTTCTGGCGCGAGGTTCTGCAGAACGCGCCCATGACAGTTCTACACGACACCAATAACGGTATGT
CTGAGCAAGAGATGCCAGCCTCCAAGGCGGTACACCTGTCAGAGGTCGTCAACGTTCCAGCGCAAGCTAT
TCGAAACAGTACCAACACCCAAGCGACCGTCTTCAACACCGCCTGTGCCCTTGTCCTAGCCAAGGAATCC
GGCTCACAGGATGTCGTCTTCGGCCGTATTGTCTCTGGTCGACAAGGTCTACCAGTCGTCTGGCAGGACA
TCATCGGCCCCTGCACAAACGCCGTGCCCGTCCACGCACGCGTCGACGATGGAAACCCCCAACGCATCAT
CCGCGACCTACGCGACCAATACCTCCGCACTCTGCCCTTCGAATCGCTTGGCTTCGAGGAAATCAAGCGT
AACTGCACGGACTGGCCCGAAGAATTGACCAACTTCTCTGTCTGCGTGACGTACCACAACTTCGAGTACC
ACCCCGAGAGCGAAGTTGACAACCAAAAGGTTGAGATGGGAGTTTTGGCAAAGTATGTTGAGTTGAGTGA
AAACGAGCCGCTGTACGATCTTGCTATTGCGGGAGAGGTTGAGGCGGATGGAGTTAACCTGAAGGTCACT
GTTGTTGCAAAGGCAAGGCTTTACAATGAGGCGAGGATTAGACATGTGCTTGAGGAAGTTTGCAAAACTT
TCAATGGTTTGAACGAGGCTTTGTAAGTTTAAACAGTAGATGCCGACCGGGATCCACTTAACGTTACTGA
AATCATCAAACAGCTTGACGAATCTGGATATAAGATCGTTGGTGTCGATGTCAGCTCCGGAGTTGAGACA
AATGGTGTTCAGGATCTCGATAAGATACGTTCATTTGTCCAAGCAGCAAAGAGTGCCTTCTAGTGATTTA
ATAGCTCCATGTCAACAAGAATAAAACGCGTTTCGGGTTTACCTCTTCCAGATACAGCTCATCTGCAATG
CATTAATGCATTGGACCTCGCAACCCTAGTACGCCCTTCAGGCTCCGGCGAAGCAGAAGAATAGCTTAGC
AGAGTCTATTTTCATTTTCGGGAGACGAGATCAAGCAGATCAACGGTCGTCAAGAGACCTACGAGACTGA
GGAATCCGCTCTTGGCTCCACGCGGGCGCGCCTCGGTCGCTCACTGTTCCTTTACGGATATGTGTACTCC
GGCAAGCCGCGGGGTCGCGGTCGTTTGTACGGCAGCTTCTACTTGCTTGCACAGGGAGCTCTCTGGGGCT
TGACGTCTTTTGGAGTTGCGAGGGAGTTGATTTCCTACTTCTAAGTTTGGACTGAATCCGTGGTGTGATT
GAGGTGATTGGCGATGTTTGGCTATACCAGCTATATGTAATAATCTCTACTGTATACTACTATTCAACGC
ATTTTACTATGCGTGCTGCTAGGGTCGGCAATGACAATGGCAATCTGACTGACGTGGTCTATTTCTCCAT
GTGCAGCAGGGAATACGAGCTCCAATGGACCTCGGGAGTGGCACAGTCAATGGCAAGGAAACTCCGCCTT
TGCAGGTGTGGCTGAACCCCACGGGTCGGAGGCGGAGCAATCCACCCCCGATGTGGCTGGTGCGTGGAGG
GGCTCGCGATGATTTTACTGAGCTTGCTTTTCTTGTCGACATTGAACATTGTCCTTGGTCTTCCTTCAGA
TTTAAGGGTCAGTCACTGCTACATTTCTCAGTAGTATCCGCGCACGTCTCTGGATTTACGAATCAGGGTC
CACCAGTCGAAACTTCGAACTACTCTCATTATACAATCCTCTTTCCATTCCCGCATTAACCCCTCCATCA
ACACCATGTCCTCCAAGTCGCAATTGACCTACACTGCCCGTGCCAGCAAGCATCCCAATGCTCTGGCGAA
GAGGCTGTTCGAGATTGCCGAGGCCAAGAAGACCAATGTGACTGTCTCGGCTGACGTTACCACCACTAAG
GAGCTACTAGATCTTGCTGACCGTAGGCCGACCCGCTACTCTGCCTGATTATGCTGCATGCAAACTTATT
AACGGTGATACCGGACTGCAGGTCTCGGTCCCTACATTGCCGTGATCAAAACCCACATCGATATCCTCTC
TGATTTCAGCAACGAGACCATTGAGGGACTTAAGGCTCTCGCGCAGAAGCACAACTTTCTCATCTTCGAG
GACCGCAAGTTCATTGACATCGGCAACACGGTCCAGAAGCAATACCACGGCGGTACCCTCCGTATCTCGG
AATGGGCCCACATCATCAACTGCAGCATTCTCCCTGGTGAGGGTATCGTCGAGGCTCTCGCTCAGACGGC
GTCTGCACCGGACTTCGCATACGGCCCCGAACGCGGTCTGTTGATCTTGGCAGAGATGACCTCTAAGGGC
TCCTTGGCTACCGGCCAGTACACTACTTCCTCGGTCGATTATGCCCGGAAATACAAGAACTTCGTTATGG
GATTCGTGTCGACGCGCGCGTTGGGTGAGGTGCAGTCGGAAGTCAGCTCTCCTTCGGATGAGGAGGACTT
TGTGGTCTTCACGACTGGTGTGAACATTTCTTCCAAGGGAGATAAGCTTGGTCAGCAGTACCAGACGCCC
GGATCGGCTATCGGCCGGGGTGCTGACTTCATTATCGCGGGTCGCGGTATCTACGCCGCGCCGGATCGAT
CCGGTGCAGGCTGCGCAACAGTATCAGAAGGAGGGGTGGGAAGCCTACCTGGCCCGTGTCGGCGGAAACT
AATACTATAAAAGGAGGATCGAAGTTCTGATGGTTATGAATGATATAGAAATGCAACTTGCCGCAACGGA
TACGGAAGCGGAAACGGACCAATGTCGAGCACGGGTAGTCAGACTGCGGCATCGGATGTCCAAACGGTAT
TGATCCTGCAGGCTACTATGGTGTGGCACAAGGATCAATGCGGTACGACGATTTGATGCAGATAAGCAGG
CTGCGAAGTAGTAACTCTTGCGTAGAGAAAATGGCGACGGGTGGCTGATAAGGGCGGTGATAAGCTTAAT
TGTCATCGCAGATAAGCACTGCTGTCTTGCATCCAAGTCAGCGTCAGCAGAAATACGGGACTTCCGAAAG
TATATGGCAAAATTAAAGAACTTGACTCTCCAGCAATGTTTTGCCCTGACCGTCGCTAAAACGTTACTAC
CCCTATACCCGTCTGTTTGTCCCAGCCCGAGGCATTAGGTCTGACTGACAGCACGGCGCCATGCGGGCTT
GGGACGCCATGTCCGTCGCGTGATAAGGGTTGATCCATGCAGCTACTATCCTTCCATCGTTCCATTCCCA
TCCTTGTCCTATCTCCATCCTTGAAACTTTACTAGTTTAGTTGGATGCTCGAGCTTGCTCTCGGCTACTC
CGTCGGCGCGCCTTGCGGCCGCCACCGCGGTGGAGCTCCAATTCGCCCTATAGTGAGTCGTATTACAATT
CACTGGCCGTCGTTTTACAACGTCGTGACTGGGAAAACCCTGGCGTTACCCAACTTAATCGCCTTGCAGC
ACATCCCCCTTTCGCCAGCTGGCGTAATAGCGAAGAGGCCCGCACCGATCGCCCTTCCCAACAGTTGCGC
AGCCTGAATGGCGAATGGAAATTGTAAGCGTTAATATTTTGTTAAAATTCGCGTTAAATTTTTGTTAAAT
CAGCTCATTTTTTAACCAATAGGCCGAAATCGGCAAAATCCCTTATAAATCAAAAGAATAGACCGAGATA
GGGT
[37 nt withheld, positions 17575-17611]
AAAGAACGTGGACTCCAACGTCAAAGG
[49 nt withheld, positions 17639-17687]
T
[91 nt withheld, positions 17689-17779]
G
[124 nt withheld, positions 17781-17904]
CAGGTGGCACTTTTCGGGGAAATGTGCGCGGAACCCCTATTTGTTTATTTTTCTAAATACATTCAAATAT
GTATCCGCTCATGAGACAATAACCCTGATAAATGCTTCAATAATATTGAAAAAGGAAGAGTATGAGTATT
CAACATTTCCGTGTCGCCCTTATTCCCTTTTTTGCGGCATTTTGCCTTCCTGTTTTTGCTCACCCAGAAA
CGCTGGTGAAAGTAAAAGATGCTGAAGATCAGTTGGGTGCACGAGTGGGTTACATCGAACTGGATCTCAA
CAGCGGTAAGATCCTTGAGAGTTTTCGCCCCGAAGAACGTTTTCCAATGATGAGCACTTTTAAAGTTCTG
CTATGTGGCGCGGTATTATCCCGTATTGACGCCGGGCAAGAGCAACTCGGTCGCCGCATACACTATTCTC
AGAATGACTTGGTTGAGTACTCACCAGTCACAGAAAAGCATCTTACGGATGGCATGACAGTAAGAGAATT
ATGCAGTGCTGCCATAACCATGAGTGATAACACTGCGGCCAACTTACTTCTGACAACGATCGGAGGACCG
AAGGAGCTAACCGCTTTTTTGCACAACATGGGGGATCATGTAACTCGCCTTGATCGTTGGGAACCGGAGC
TGAATGAAGCCATACCAAACGACGAGCGTGACACCACGATGCCTGTAGCAATGGCAACAACGTTGCGCAA
ACTATTAACTGGCGAACTACTTACTCTAGCTTCCCGGCAACAATTAATAGACTGGATGGAGGCGGATAAA
GTTGCAGGACCACTTCTGCGCTCGGCCCTTCCGGCTGGCTGGTTTATTGCTGATAAATCTGGAGCCGGTG
AGCGTGGGTCTCGCGGTATCATTGCAGCACTGGGGCCAGATGGTAAGCCCTCCCGTATCGTAGTTATCTA
CACGACGGGGAGTCAGGCAACTATGGATGAACGAAATAGACAGATCGCTGAGATAGGTGCCTCACTGATT
AAGCATTGGTAACTGTCAGACCAAGTTTACTCATATATACTTTAGATTGATTTAAAACTTCATTTTTAAT
TTAAAAGGATCTAGGTGAAGATCCTTTTTGATAATCTCATGACCAAAATCCCTTAACGTGAGTTTTCGTT
CCACTGAGCGTCAGACCCCGTAGAAAAGATCAAAGGATCTTCTTGAGATCCTTTTTTTCTGCGCGTAATC
TGCTGCTTGCAAACAAAAAAACCACCGCTACCAGCGGTGGTTTGTTTGCCGGATCAAGAGCTACCAACTC
TTTTTCCGAAGGTAACTGGCTTCAGCAGAGCGCAGATACCAAATACTGTTCTTCTAGTGTAGCCGTAGTT
AGGCCACCACTTCAAGAACTCTGTAGCACCGCCTACATACCTCGCTCTGCTAATCCTGTTACCAGTGGCT
GCTGCCAGTGGCGATAAGTCGTGTCTTACCGGGTTGGACTCAAGACGATAGTTACCGGATAAGGCGCAGC
GGTCGGGCTGAACGGGGGGTTCGTGCACACAGCCCAGCTTGGAGCGAACGACCTACACCGAACTGAGATA
CCTACAGCGTGAGCTATGAGAAAGCGCCACGCTTCCCGAAGGGAGAAAGGCGGACAGGTATCCGGTAAGC
GGCAGGGTCGGAACAGGAGAGCGCACGAGGGAGCTTCCAGGGGGAAACGCCTGGTATCTTTATAGTCCTG
TCGGGTTTCGCCACCTCTGACTTGAGCGTCGATTTTTGTGATGCTCGTCAGGGGGGCGGAGCCTATGGAA
AAACGCCAGCAACGCGGCCTTTTTACGGTTCCTGGCCTTTTGCTGGCCTTTTGCTCACATGTTCTTTCCT
GCGTTATCCCCTGATTCTGTGGATAACCGTATTACCGCCTTTGAGTGAGCTGATACCGCTCGCCGCAGCC
GAACGACCGAGCGCAGCGAGTCAGTGAGCGAGGAAGCGGAAGAGCGCCCAATACGCAAACCGCCTCTCCC
CGCGCGTTGGCCGATTCATTAATGCAGCTGGCACGACAGGTTTCCCGACTGGAAAGCGGGCAGTGAGCGC
AACGCAATTAATGTGAGTTAGCTCACTCATTAGGCACCCCAGGCTTTACACTTTATGCTTCCGGCTCGTA
TGTTGTGTGGAATTGTGAGCGGATAACAATTTCACACAGGAAACAGCTATGACCATGATTACGCCAAGCT
CGAAATTAACCCTCACTAAAGGGAACAAAAGCTGGTACCGGGCCCCCCCTCGAGGTCGACGGTATCGATA
AGCTTCGGAGAATATGGAGCTTCATCGAATCACCGGCAGTAAGCGAAGGAGAATGTGAAGCCAGGGGTGT
ATAGCCGTCGGCGAAATAGCATGCCATTAACCTAGGTACAGAAGTCCAATTGCTTCCGATCTGGTAAAAG
ATTCACGAGATAGTACCTTCTCCGAAGTAGGTAGAGCGAGTACCCGGCGCGTAAGCTCCCTAATTGGCCC
ATCCGGCATCTGTAGGGCGTCCAAATATCGTGCCTCTCCTGCTTTGCCCGGTGTATGAAACCGGAAAGGC
CGCTCAGGAGCTGGCCAGCGGCGCAGACCGGGAACA
